>Addgene plasmid #107432 | HBT-CPK32-Flag | addgene full sequence | sequence record 208281 | Addgene NGS Result
TGAGACTTTTCAACAAAGGGTAATATCGGGAAACCTCCTCGGATTCCATTGCCCAGCTATCTGTCACTTC
ATCAAAAGGACAGTAGAAAAGGAAGGTGGCACCTACAAATGCCATCATTGCGATAAAGGAAAGGCTATCG
TTCAAGATGCCTCTGCCGACAGTGGTCCCAAAGATGGACCCCCACCCACAAGGAGCATCGTGGAAAAAGA
AGACGTTCCAACCACGTCTTCAAAGCAAGTGGATTGATGTGATATCTCCACTGACGTAAGGGATGACGCA
CAATCCCACTATCCTTCGCCCCAAGCTTGGGCCCAAGCTTGGGTCGCGCCCCACGGATGGTATAAGAATA
AAGGCATTCCGCGTGCAGGATTCACCCGTTCGCCTCTCACCTTTTCGCTGTACTCTCTCGCCACACACAC
CCCCTCTCCAGCTCCGTTGGAGCTCCGGACAGCAGCAGGCGCGGGGCGGTCACGTAGTAAGCAGCTCTCG
GCTCCCTCTCCCCTTGCTCCGTGGATCCATGGGTAATTGTTGCGGAACAGCAGGATCATTGGCTCAAAAC
GATAACAAACCCAAAAAAGGAAGGAAGAAGCAAAACCCTTTCTCGATTGATTACGGTCTTCACCACGGTG
GTGGAGATGGAGGTGGAAGACCTCTTAAGCTTATCGTTTTGAATGATCCAACAGGTCGTGAGATCGAGTC
TAAATACACGTTGGGGAGAGAGCTAGGTCGTGGAGAATTCGGTGTTACGTATCTATGTACTGATAAGGAG
ACAGACGACGTTTTTGCTTGTAAATCGATTTTGAAGAAGAAGCTGAGGACAGCTGTTGATATTGAAGATG
TTAGGAGAGAGGTTGAGATTATGAGGCATATGCCTGAGCATCCTAATGTTGTTACTTTGAAGGAGACTTA
TGAGGATGAGCATGCTGTTCATTTGGTTATGGAGCTTTGTGAAGGTGGTGAATTGTTTGATAGGATTGTT
GCTAGAGGGCATTATACTGAGAGAGCTGCTGCTGCTGTCACTAAGACCATCATGGAAGTTGTTCAGGTGT
GTCATAAGCATGGGGTAATGCACAGGGACCTGAAACCTGAGAACTTCTTGTTTGGAAACAAGAAGGAGAC
TGCACCTCTTAAGGCGATTGATTTTGGTCTCTCTGTTTTCTTTAAACCAGGCGAGAGGTTTAACGAAATC
GTTGGTAGTCCGTACTACATGGCTCCCGAGGTGCTAAAACGGAATTATGGTCCAGAAGTTGATATTTGGA
GTGCAGGTGTAATTCTTTACATACTGCTATGTGGTGTCCCGCCTTTCTGGGCAGAAACTGAACAAGGAGT
TGCACAAGCAATTATTCGATCTGTACTAGACTTCAGAAGGGACCCATGGCCCAAGGTTTCTGAAAACGCA
AAAGACCTTATCAGGAAAATGCTTGATCCTGACCAAAAGCGTCGTCTTACAGCTCAACAAGTCCTAGATC
ACCCGTGGTTACAGAATGCAAAGACAGCCCCCAATGTATCATTGGGTGAAACAGTGAGGGCAAGGTTGAA
GCAGTTCACCGTCATGAACAAGCTCAAGAAACGAGCACTCAGGGTTATTGCTGAGCATTTATCAGATGAA
GAAGCTTCAGGTATAAGAGAAGGGTTCCAAATAATGGACACAAGCCAAAGAGGGAAGATTAACATCGACG
AGCTTAAAATCGGGTTGCAGAAACTTGGTCATGCCATTCCGCAAGATGATTTACAAATTTTGATGGATGC
TGGAGACATCGATAGAGATGGATATTTGGACTGTGACGAGTTTATTGCCATATCGGTACACCTAAGGAAA
ATGGGCAATGACGAGCATCTCAAGAAAGCGTTTGCGTTCTTTGATCAAAACAATAACGGATATATCGAAA
TAGAGGAGTTAAGGGAAGCCTTGTCTGACGAACTTGGTACAAGTGAAGAAGTTGTTGATGCCATTATCCG
TGATGTTGACACCGACAAGGATGGAAGAATAAGTTACGAAGAGTTTGTAACGATGATGAAAACAGGAACA
GATTGGAGAAAAGCTTCGAGACAGTACTCGAGAGAACGGTTTAACAGTATCAGTCTCAAACTGATGCAAG
ATGCGTCGTTGCAGGTCAATGGTGATACAAGAAGGCCTGACTACAAGGACGACGATGACAAGGGTGACTA
CAAGGACGACGATGACAAGTGACTGCAGATCGTTCAAACATTTGGCAATAAAGTTTCTTAAGATTGAATC
CTGTTGCCGGTCTTGCGATGATTATCATATAATTTCTGTTGAATTACGTTAAGCATGTAATAATTAACAT
GTAATGCATGACGTTATTTATGAGATGGGTTTTTATGATTAGAGTCCCGCAATTATACATTTAATACGCG
ATAGAAAACAAAATATAGCGCGCAAACTAGGATAAATTATCGCGCGCGGTGTCATCTATGTTACTAGATC
CGATGATAAGCTGTCAAACATGAGAATTCGTAATCATGGTCATAGCTGTTTCCTGTGTGAAATTGTTATC
CGCTCACAATTCCACACAACATACGAGCCGGAAGCATAAAGTGTAAAGCCTGGGGTGCCTAATGAGTGAG
CTAACTCACATTAATTGCGTTGCGCTCACTGCCCGCTTTCCAGTCGGGAAACCTGTCGTGCCAGCTGCAT
TAATGAATCGGCCAACGCGCGGGGAGAGGCGGTTTGCGTATTGGGCGCTCTTCCGCTTCCTCGCTCACTG
ACTCGCTGCGCTCGGTCGTTCGGCTGCGGCGAGCGGTATCAGCTCACTCAAAGGCGGTAATACGGTTATC
CACAGAATCAGGGGATAACGCAGGAAAGAACATGTGAGCAAAAGGCCAGCAAAAGGCCAGGAACCGTAAA
AAGGCCGCGTTGCTGGCGTTTTTCCATAGGCTCCGCCCCCCTGACGAGCATCACAAAAATCGACGCTCAA
GTCAGAGGTGGCGAAACCCGACAGGACTATAAAGATACCAGGCGTTTCCCCCTGGAAGCTCCCTCGTGCG
CTCTCCTGTTCCGACCCTGCCGCTTACCGGATACCTGTCCGCCTTTCTCCCTTCGGGAAGCGTGGCGCTT
TCTCATAGCTCACGCTGTAGGTATCTCAGTTCGGTGTAGGTCGTTCGCTCCAAGCTGGGCTGTGTGCACG
AACCCCCCGTTCAGCCCGACCGCTGCGCCTTATCCGGTAACTATCGTCTTGAGTCCAACCCGGTAAGACA
CGACTTATCGCCACTGGCAGCAGCCACTGGTAACAGGATTAGCAGAGCGAGGTATGTAGGCGGTGCTACA
GAGTTCTTGAAGTGGTGGCCTAACTACGGCTACACTAGAAGAACAGTATTTGGTATCTGCGCTCTGCTGA
AGCCAGTTACCTTCGGAAAAAGAGTTGGTAGCTCTTGATCCGGCAAACAAACCACCGCTGGTAGCGGTGG
TTTTTTTGTTTGCAAGCAGCAGATTACGCGCAGAAAAAAAGGATCTCAAGAAGATCCTTTGATCTTTTCT
ACGGGGTCTGACGCTCAGTGGAACGAAAACTCACGTTAAGGGATTTTGGTCATGAGATTATCAAAAAGGA
TCTTCACCTAGATCCTTTTAAATTAAAAATGAAGTTTTAAATCAATCTAAAGTATATATGAGTAAACTTG
GTCTGACAGTTACCAATGCTTAATCAGTGAGGCACCTATCTCAGCGATCTGTCTATTTCGTTCATCCATA
GTTGCCTGACTCCCCGTCGTGTAGATAACTACGATACGGGAGGGCTTACCATCTGGCCCCAGTGCTGCAA
TGATACCGCGAGACCCACGCTCACCGGCTCCAGATTTATCAGCAATAAACCAGCCAGCCGGAAGGGCCGA
GCGCAGAAGTGGTCCTGCAACTTTATCCGCCTCCATCCAGTCTATTAATTGTTGCCGGGAAGCTAGAGTA
AGTAGTTCGCCAGTTAATAGTTTGCGCAACGTTGTTGCCATTGCTACAGGCATCGTGGTGTCACGCTCGT
CGTTTGGTATGGCTTCATTCAGCTCCGGTTCCCAACGATCAAGGCGAGTTACATGATCCCCCATGTTGTG
CAAAAAAGCGGTTAGCTCCTTCGGTCCTCCGATCGTTGTCAGAAGTAAGTTGGCCGCAGTGTTATCACTC
ATGGTTATGGCAGCACTGCATAATTCTCTTACTGTCATGCCATCCGTAAGATGCTTTTCTGTGACTGGTG
AGTACTCAACCAAGTCATTCTGAGAATAGTGTATGCGGCGACCGAGTTGCTCTTGCCCGGCGTCAATACG
GGATAATACCGCGCCACATAGCAGAACTTTAAAAGTGCTCATCATTGGAAAACGTTCTTCGGGGCGAAAA
CTCTCAAGGATCTTACCGCTGTTGAGATCCAGTTCGATGTAACCCACTCGTGCACCCAACTGATCTTCAG
CATCTTTTACTTTCACCAGCGTTTCTGGGTGAGCAAAAACAGGAAGGCAAAATGCCGCAAAAAAGGGAAT
AAGGGCGACACGGAAATGTTGAATACTCATACTCTTCCTTTTTCAATATTATTGAAGCATTTATCAGGGT
TATTGTCTCATGAGCGGATACATATTTGAATGTATTTAGAAAAATAAACAAATAGGGGTTCCGCGCACAT
TTCCCCGAAAAGTGCCACCTGACGTCTAAGAAACCATTATTATCATGACATTAACCTATAAAAATAGGCG
TATCACGAGGCCCTTTCGTCTCGCGCGTTTCGGTGATGACGGTGAAAACCTCTGACACATGCAGCTCCCG
GAGACGGTCACAGCTTGTCTGTAAGCGGATGCCGGGAGCAGACAAGCCCGTCAGGGCGCGTCAGCGGGTG
TTGGCGGGTGTCGGGGCTGGCTTAACTATGCGGCATCAGAGCAGATTGTACTGAGAGTGCACCATATGCG
GTGTGAAATACCGCACAGATGCGTAAGGAGAAAATACCGCATCAGGCGCCATTCGCCATTCAGGCTGCGC
AACTGTTGGGAAGGGCGATCGGTGCGGGCCTCTTCGCTATTACGCCAGCTGGCGAAAGGGGGATGTGCTG
CAAGGCGATTAAGTTGGGTAACGCCAGGGTTTTCCCAGTCACGACGTTGTAAAACGACGGCCAGTGCCAA
GCTCTCGAGAAGCTTACTCCAAGAATATCAAAGATACAGTCTCAGAAGACCAAAGGGCTAT
Features (pLannotate 1.2.2; 17 found; start..end, strand, type, name):
      1..510     +  promoter       35SPPDK promoter: hybrid promoter consisting of the cauliflower mosaic virus 35S enhancer fused to the maize C4PPDK basal promoter (Yoo et al., 2007)
    519..2132    +  CDS            CPK32: CDPKW_ARATH - Experimental evidence at protein level: Swiss-Prot protein existence level 1. May play a role in signal transduction pathways that involve calcium as a second messenger. Involved in maintaining Ca2+ homeostasis in pollen tube tips by regulating CNGC18 (PubMed:24121288). Functions as regulator of the calcium-mediated abscisic acid (ABA) signaling pathway (PubMed:16299177). Phosphorylates ABA-responsive transcription factor ABF4 in vitro (PubMed:16299177). From Arabidopsis thaliana (Mouse-ear cress).
   2142..2162    +  CDS            FLAG (fragment): FLAG® epitope tag, followed by an enterokinase cleavage site
   2169..2189    +  CDS            FLAG (fragment): FLAG® epitope tag, followed by an enterokinase cleavage site
   2198..2450    +  terminator     NOS terminator: nopaline synthase terminator and poly(A) signal
   2451..2467    -  promoter       tet promoter (fragment): E. coli promoter for tetracycline efflux protein gene
   2513..2529    -  protein_bind   lac operator: The lac repressor binds to the lac operator to inhibit transcription in E. coli. This inhibition can be relieved by adding lactose or isopropyl-β-D-thiogalactopyranoside (IPTG). lac repressor encoded by lacI
   2537..2567    -  promoter       lac promoter: promoter for the E. coli lac operon
   2582..2603    -  protein_bind   CAP binding site: CAP binding activates transcription in the presence of cAMP. E. coli catabolite activator protein
   2616..2708    -  CDS            lacI (fragment): lac repressor; lacI; The lac repressor binds to the lac operator to inhibit transcription in E. coli. This inhibition can be relieved by adding lactose or isopropyl-β-D-thiogalactopyranoside (IPTG).
   2891..3479    -  rep_origin     ori: high-copy-number ColE1/pMB1/pBR322/pUC origin of replication
   3650..4510    -  CDS            AmpR: β-lactamase; bla; confers resistance to ampicillin, carbenicillin, and related antibiotics
   4511..4615    -  promoter       AmpR promoter: bla
   4710..4745    +  CDS            rop (fragment): Rop protein, which maintains plasmids at low copy number; rop
   4847..4946    +  misc_feature   bom (fragment): basis of mobility region from pBR322
   4952..5106    -  CDS            lacZα (fragment): LacZα fragment of β-galactosidase; lacZ fragment
   5125..5171    +  promoter       CaMV 35S promoter (enhanced) (fragment): cauliflower mosaic virus 35S promoter with a duplicated enhancer region
