[The description below was written by a language model from this plasmid's Addgene catalogue record and pLannotate feature annotations shown in this document.]
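Description:
HBT-CPK32-Flag is a small (about 5.2 kb) pUC19-based plasmid built for transient expression of an Arabidopsis calcium-dependent protein kinase in plant cells, specifically in Arabidopsis mesophyll protoplast assays. Although the catalogue lists the vector type as bacterial expression, the annotated expression cassette is plant-specific, and E. coli serves only as the propagation host. The plasmid is maintained there at high copy through the ColE1/pUC-type origin and selected with ampicillin via the β-lactamase gene and its native promoter. The remaining bacterial annotations (lac promoter, operator and CAP site, and fragments of lacZα, lacI, rop, bom and a tet promoter) are backbone remnants with no evident role in the construct's function.

The payload is the 1,614 bp coding sequence of A. thaliana CPK32, driven by the 35SPPDK hybrid promoter, which joins the cauliflower mosaic virus 35S enhancer to the maize C4PPDK basal promoter to give strong constitutive expression in protoplasts. A short 35S enhancer fragment annotated at the end of the circular record lies directly upstream of this promoter and probably belongs to the same enhancer region. Two FLAG fragments are annotated immediately downstream of the CPK32 sequence, consistent with the recorded C-terminal Flag tag and possibly a tandem copy, allowing immunodetection or immunoprecipitation of the kinase. The nopaline synthase terminator supplies transcription termination and polyadenylation. The cloning sites are not recorded. CPK32 is annotated as a calcium-signalling kinase, and the associated publication concerns nitrate-CPK-NLP signalling, so the plasmid suits studies of the tagged kinase's activity, targets or signalling effects after protoplast transfection.
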