Addgene plasmid #107432: HBT-CPK32-Flag
Purpose: For Arabidopsis mesophyll protoplast transient expression assay
Depositing lab: Jen Sheen. Depositing organization: Massachusetts General Hospital. Publication: Discovery of nitrate-CPK-NLP signalling in central nutrient-growth networks. Liu KH, Niu Y, Konishi M, Wu Y, Du H, Sun Chung H, Li L, Boudsocq M, McCormack M, Maekawa S, Ishida T, Zhang C, Shokat K, Yanagisawa S, Sheen J. Nature. 2017 May 18;545(7654):311-316. doi: 10.1038/nature22077. Epub 2017 May 10. PubMed 28489820.
Backbone
  Vector backbone: pUC19
  Backbone manufacturer: NEB
  Vector type: Bacterial Expression
Growth in bacteria
  Bacterial resistance: Ampicillin, 100 μg/mL
  Growth temperature: 37°C
  Growth strain: DH5alpha
  Copy number: High Copy
Gene/Insert
  Gene/Insert name: CPK32
  Species: A. thaliana (mustard weed)
  Insert size (bp): 1614
  Entrez Gene: CPK32 (a.k.a. ATCPK32, CALCIUM-DEPENDENT PROTEIN KINASE 32, CDPK32, CPK32)
  Tag / fusion protein: Flag (C terminal on insert)
  Cloning method: Restriction Enzyme; 5′ cloning site unknown (unknown if destroyed); 3′ cloning site unknown (unknown if destroyed)
Terms and licenses: Academic/Nonprofit Terms; Industry Terms: Not Available to Industry
How to cite: HBT-CPK32-Flag was a gift from Jen Sheen (Addgene plasmid # 107432 ; http://n2t.net/addgene:107432 ; RRID:Addgene_107432)
